>Addgene plasmid #44474 | pCFJ908 | depositor full sequence | sequence record 60691 | pCFJ908 sequence 6407 bps
GCACCGTACGTCTCGAGGAATTCTATCAGGTGTACAAGTATGAAATGTCGTTTCGAACATATAGATGTCT
CGCAAACGTAAATATTTATCGATTGTCATAAAACTTTGACCTTGTGAAGTGTCAACCTTGACTGTCGAAC
CACCATAGTTTGGCGCGAATTGAGCGTCATAATTGTTTACTCTCAGTGCAGTCAACATGTCGAGTTTCGT
GCCGAATAAAGAGCAAACGCGGACAGTATTAATTTTCTGTTTTCATTTGAAGAAAACAGCTGCGGCCGGA
TCCAGGAAACAGCTATGACCATGATTACGCCAAGCTATCAACTTTGTATAGAAAAGTTGAACGAGAAACG
TAAAATGATATAAATATCAATATATTAAATTAGATTTTGCATAAAAAACAGACTACATAATACTGTAAAA
CACAACATATCCAGTCACTATGGTCGACCTGCAGACTGGCTGTGTATAAGGGAGCCTGACATTTATATTC
CCCAGAACATCAGGTTAATGGCGTTTTTGATGTCATTTTCGCGGTGGCTGAGATCAGCCACTTCTTCCCC
GATAACGGAGACCGGCACACTGGCCATATCGGTGGTCATCATGCGCCAGCTTTCATCCCCGATATGCACC
ACCGGGTAAAGTTCACGGGGGACTTTATCTGACAGCAGACGTGCACTGGCCAGGGGGATCACCATCCGTC
GCCCGGGCGTGTCAATAATATCACTCTGTACATCCACAAACAGACGATAACGGCTCTCTCTTTTATAGGT
GTAAACCTTAAACTGCATTTCACCAGCCCCTGTTCTCGTCGGCAAAAGAGCCGTTCATTTCAATAAACCG
GGCGACCTCAGCCATCCCTTCCTGATTTTCCGCTTTCCAGCGTTCGGCACGCAGACGACGGGCTTCATTC
TGCATGGTTGTGCTTACCGAACCGGAGATATTGACATCATATATGCCTTGAGCAACTGATAGCTGTCGCT
GTCAACTGTCACTGTAATACGCTGCTTCATAGCATACCTCTTTTTGACATACTTCGGGTATACATATCAG
TATATATTCTTATACCGCAAAAATCAGCGCGCAAATACGCATACTGTTATCTGGCTTTTAGTAAGCCGGA
TCCTCTAGATTACGCCCCGCCTGCCACTCATCGCAGTACTGTTGTAATTCATTAAGCATTCTGCCGACAT
GGAAGCCATCACAAACGGCATGATGAACCTGAATCGCCAGCGGCATCAGCACCTTGTCGCCTTGCGTATA
ATATTTGCCCATGGTGAAAACGGGGGCGAAGAAGTTGTCCATATTGGCCACGTTTAAATCAAAACTGGTG
AAACTCACCCAGGGATTGGCTGAGACGAAAAACATATTCTCAATAAACCCTTTAGGGAAATAGGCCAGGT
TTTCACCGTAACACGCCACATCTTGCGAATATATGTGTAGAAACTGCCGGAAATCGTCGTGGTATTCACT
CCAGAGCGATGAAAACGTTTCAGTTTGCTCATGGAAAACGGTGTAACAAGGGTGAACACTATCCCATATC
ACCAGCTCACCGTCTTTCATTGCCATACGGAATTCCGGATGAGCATTCATCAGGCGGGCAAGAATGTGAA
TAAAGGCCGGATAAAACTTGTGCTTATTTTTCTTTACGGTCTTTAAAAAGGCCGTAATATCCAGCTGAAC
GGTCTGGTTATAGGTACATTGAGCAACTGACTGAAATGCCTCAAAATGTTCTTTACGATGCCATTGGGAT
ATATCAACGGTGGTATATCCAGTGATTTTTTTCTCCATTTTAGCTTCCTTAGCTCCTGAAAATCTCGACG
GATCCTAACTCAAAATCCACACATTATACGAGCCGGAAGCATAAAGTGTAAAGCCTGGGGTGCCTAATGC
GGCCGCCATAGTGACTGGATATGTTGTGTTTTACAGTATTATGTAGTCTGTTTTTTATGCAAAATCTAAT
TTAATATATTGATATTTATATCATTTTACGTTTCTCGTTCAACTTTATTATACATAGTTGATAATTCACT
GGCCGTCGTTTTACAGAGGGGAGAAAATGCGGAGAGAAGAACCCAGCATCTTAATAAAATTATATAATTT
TGAATAAAATCAAATTAAAAATAAGATTAATTGAAACACAACAATAGAATGCAGAAAATTACTCATAAGA
AATAATTTATTTTGAAAGAAGTTGTGTCGATTTACGATAAAAACTACACGCAAACGAGGCTCCGCGTTTA
CACCGTTTGGCAATGGAGCGCGCTTGCTATTAGATTTTAGGCCAGCTCAACGAAAGTTTAATTTATTTTT
CTTCTTTTTTTCCATTTTTTTGAGTAAAATATCGAATTTTTTGTATTAATTCTGTAAATTTTATAATTTG
CAACTATTTTGGCGTATTCTGCTTGTTTTTATCAGCGAATTTTTATGCATTTCAGTCAAAAGTTTGAGCA
GGAAAAATGACATTTAGGACTTTGTAAAATTGTATTCTTAAATTTGCTTGAAAACCTACGTGTACAATTG
ATTTTATTGAATTTTTCTTACGTTTCCCGTTGTATCTTATTGTATTTAACTTTCATCATAAAATAATTTA
TTTCCAGGTAAAATATCCGACGCTCTCGTGGATCCCCGGGATTGGCTCAGAAAAAAAGGTACCGACCATG
ACCGAGTACAAGCCCACGGTGCGCCTCGCCACCCGCGACGACGTCCCCAGGGCCGTACGCACCCTCGCCG
CCGCGTTCGCCGACTACCCCGCCACGCGCCACACCGTCGATCCGGACCGCCACATCGAGCGGGTCACCGA
GCTGCAAGAACTCTTCCTCACGCGCGTCGGGCTCGACATCGGCAAGGTGTGGGTCGGTAAGTTTAAACAT
ATATATACTAACTAACCCTGATTATTTAAATTTTCAGCGGACGACGGCGCCGCGGTGGCGGTCTGGACCA
CGCCGGAGAGCGTCGAAGCGGGGGCGGTGTTCGCCGAGATCGGCCCGCGCATGGCCGAGTTGAGCGGTTC
CCGGCTGGCCGCGCAGCAACAGATGGAAGGCCTCCTGGCGCCGCACCGGCCCAAGGAGCCCGCGTGGTTC
CTGGCCACCGTCGGCGTCTCGCCCGACGTAAGTTTAAACATGATTTTACTAACTAACTAATCTGATTTAA
ATTTTCAGCACCAGGGCAAGGGTCTGGGCAGCGCCGTCGTGCTCCCCGGAGTGGAGGCGGCCGAGCGCGC
CGGGGTGCCCGCCTTCCTGGAGACCTCCGCGCCCCGCAACCTCCCCTTCTACGAGCGGCTCGGCTTCACC
GTCACCGCCGACGTCGAGGTGCCCGAAGGACCGCGCACCTGGTGCATGACCCGCAAGCCCGGTGCCTGAT
GAGCTAGCCGGCCATACAAGTAATCCGGATGATCGACGCCAACGTCGTTGAATTTTCAAATTTTAAATAC
TGAATATTTGTTTTTTTTCCTATTATTTATTTATTCTCTTTGTGTTTTTTTTCTTGCTTTCTAAAAAATT
AATTCAATCCAAATCTAAACATTTTTTTTTCTCTTTCCGTCTCCCAATTCGTATTCCGCTCCTCTCATCT
GAACACAATGTGCAAGTTTATTTATCTTCTCGCTTTCATTTCATTAGGACGTGGGGGGAATTGGTGGAAG
GGGGAAACACACAAAAGGATGATGGAAATGAAATAAGGACACACAATATGCAACAACATTCAATTCAGAA
ATATGGAGGAAGGTTTAAAAGAAAACATAAAAATATATAGAGGAGGAAGGAAAGGTGCCGGATCTGCGGC
TTACTCACCAGACCTGGCCCCATCCGATTACCACCTATTCGCTTCGATGGGACACGCACTCGCTGAGCAG
CGCTTCGATTCTTACGAAAGTGTGAAAAAATGGCTCGATGAATGGTTCGCCGCAAAAGACGATGAGTTCT
ACTGGCGTGGAATCCACAAATTGCCCGAGAGATGGGAAAAATGTGTAGCTAGCGACGGCAAATACTTTGA
ATAAATGATTTTTTCTTTTTCCACAAAATTTAACGTGTTTTTTGATTTAAAAAAAACGACATTTCATACT
TGTACACCTGATATCTAGATACCTAGGTGAGCTCTGGTACCCCCCTGGCGTTACCCAACTTAATCGCCTT
GCAGCACATCCCCCTTTCGCCAGCTGGCGTAATAGCGAAGAGGCCCGCACCGATCGCCCTTCCCAACAGT
TGCGCAGCCTGAATGGCGAATGGCGCCTGATGCGGTATTTTCTCCTTACGCATCTGTGCGGTATTTCACA
CCGCATATGGTGCACTCTCAGTGCAATCTGCTCTGATGCCGCATAGTTAAGCCAGCCCCGACACCCGCCA
ACACCCGCTGACGCGCCCTGACGGGCTTGTCTGCTCCCGGCATCCGCTTACAGACAAGCTGTGACCGTCT
CCGGGAGCTGCATGTGTCAGAGGTTTTCACCGTCATCACCGAAACGCGCGAGACGAAAGGGCCTCGTGAT
ACGCCTATTTTTATAGGTTAATGTCATGATAATAATGGTTTCTTAGACGTCAGGTGGCACTTTTCGGGGA
AATGTGCGCGGAACCCCTATTTGTTTATTTTTCTAAATACATTCAAATATGTATCCGCTCATGAGACAAT
AACCCTGATAAATGCTTCAATAATATTGAAAAAGGAAGAGTATGAGTATTCAACATTTCCGTGTCGCCCT
TATTCCCTTTTTTGCGGCATTTTGCCTTCCTGTTTTTGCTCACCCAGAAACGCTGGTGAAAGTAAAAGAT
GCTGAAGATCAGTTGGGTGCACGAGTGGGTTACATCGAACTGGATCTCAACAGCGGTAAGATCCTTGAGA
GTTTTCGCCCCGAAGAACGTTTTCCAATGATGAGCACTTTTAAAGTTCTGCTATGTGGCGCGGTATTATC
CCGTATTGACGCCGGGCAAGAGCAACTCGGTCGCCGCATACACTATTCTCAGAATGACTTGGTTGAGTAC
TCACCAGTCACAGAAAAGCATCTTACGGATGGCATGACAGTAAGAGAATTATGCAGTGCTGCCATAACCA
TGAGTGATAACACTGCGGCCAACTTACTTCTGACAACGATCGGAGGACCGAAGGAGCTAACCGCTTTTTT
GCACAACATGGGGGATCATGTAACTCGCCTTGATCGTTGGGAACCGGAGCTGAATGAAGCCATACCAAAC
GACGAGCGTGACACCACGATGCCTGTAGCAATGGCAACAACGTTGCGCAAACTATTAACTGGCGAACTAC
TTACTCTAGCTTCCCGGCAACAATTAATAGACTGGATGGAGGCGGATAAAGTTGCAGGACCACTTCTGCG
CTCGGCCCTTCCGGCTGGCTGGTTTATTGCTGATAAATCTGGAGCCGGTGAGCGTGGGTCTCGCGGTATC
ATTGCAGCACTGGGGCCAGATGGTAAGCCCTCCCGTATCGTAGTTATCTACACGACGGGGAGTCAGGCAA
CTATGGATGAACGAAATAGACAGATCGCTGAGATAGGTGCCTCACTGATTAAGCATTGGTAACTGTCAGA
CCAAGTTTACTCATATATACTTTAGATTGATTTAAAACTTCATTTTTAATTTAAAAGGATCTAGGTGAAG
ATCCTTTTTGATAATCTCATGACCAAAATCCCTTAACGTGAGTTTTCGTTCCACTGAGCGTCAGACCCCG
TAGAAAAGATCAAAGGATCTTCTTGAGATCCTTTTTTTCTGCGCGTAATCTGCTGCTTGCAAACAAAAAA
ACCACCGCTACCAGCGGTGGTTTGTTTGCCGGATCAAGAGCTACCAACTCTTTTTCCGAAGGTAACTGGC
TTCAGCAGAGCGCAGATACCAAATACTGTCCTTCTAGTGTAGCCGTAGTTAGGCCACCACTTCAAGAACT
CTGTAGCACCGCCTACATACCTCGCTCTGCTAATCCTGTTACCAGTGGCTGCTGCCAGTGGCGATAAGTC
GTGTCTTACCGGGTTGGACTCAAGACGATAGTTACCGGATAAGGCGCAGCGGTCGGGCTGAACGGGGGGT
TCGTGCACACAGCCCAGCTTGGAGCGAACGACCTACACCGAACTGAGATACCTACAGCGTGAGCTATGAG
AAAGCGCCACGCTTCCCGAAGGGAGAAAGGCGGACAGGTATCCGGTAAGCGGCAGGGTCGGAACAGGAGA
GCGCACGAGGGAGCTTCCAGGGGGAAACGCCTGGTATCTTTATAGTCCTGTCGGGTTTCGCCACCTCTGA
CTTGAGCGTCGATTTTTGTGATGCTCGTCAGGGGGGCGGAGCCTATGGAAAAACGCCAGCAACGCGGCCT
TTTTACGGTTCCTGGTCTTTTGCTGGCCTTTTGCTCACATGTTCTTTCCTGCGTTATCCCCTGATTCTGT
GGATAACCGTATTACCGCCTTTGAGTGAGCTGATACC
Features (pLannotate 1.2.2; 21 found; start..end, strand, type, name):
    197..286     +  CDS            mariner\T (fragment): MOS1T_DROMA - Experimental evidence at protein level: Swiss-Prot protein existence level 1. Mediates transposition of transposon Mos1 by a 'cut and paste' mechanism. Transposases are sequence-specific nucleases and strand transferases that catalyze transposition through an ordered series of events: sequence-specific binding of transposase to the terminal inverted repeats (IR) present at each end of the transposon, pairing of the transposon IRs in a paired-end complex (PEC), cleavage of one or both DNA strands at each transposon end, capture of target DNA, and strand transfer to insert the tran
    319..339     +  protein_bind   attB4: mutant version of attB; core recombination site for the Gateway® BP reaction BP Clonase™
    323..442     +  protein_bind   attR1: mutant version of attR; recombination site for the Gateway® LR reaction LR Clonase™
    483..788     -  CDS            ccdB: CcdB, a bacterial toxin that poisons DNA gyrase; ccdB; Plasmids containing the ccdB gene cannot be propagated in standard E. coli strains.
    793..951     -  CDS            ccdA (fragment): CCDA_ECO57 - Also known as H, letA. Experimental evidence at protein level: Swiss-Prot protein existence level 1. Antitoxin component of a type II toxin-antitoxin (TA) system which inhibits the post-segregational killing (PSK) of plasmid-free cells, also referred to as a plasmid addiction system. Binds to and blocks the activity of CcdB; will also remove bound CcdB protein from the CcdB-GyrA complex by forming a CcdA-CcdB complex, a process termed rejuvenation. Functions as a transcriptional corepressor for the ccdAB operon, repression also requires CcdB (By similarity). From Escherichia coli
   1108..1788    -  CDS            CmR: chloramphenicol acetyltransferase confers resistance to chloramphenicol
   1789..1818    -  promoter       cat promoter (fragment): promoter of the E. coli cat gene encoding chloramphenicol acetyltransferase
   1842..1872    -  promoter       lac UV5 promoter: E. coli lac promoter with an "up" mutation
   1897..2020    -  protein_bind   attR3: mutant version of attR; recombination site for the Gateway® LR reaction LR Clonase™
   2024..2045    +  CDS            lacZα (fragment): LacZα fragment of β-galactosidase; lacZ fragment
   2658..2856    +  CDS            PuroR (fragment): puromycin N-acetyltransferase; pac from Streptomyces; confers resistance to puromycin
   2907..3107    +  CDS            PuroR (fragment): puromycin N-acetyltransferase; pac from Streptomyces; confers resistance to puromycin
   3108..3158    +  CDS            mEGFP (fragment): monomeric enhanced GFP, optimized with synthetic introns for expression in C. elegans
   3159..3359    +  CDS            PuroR (fragment): puromycin N-acetyltransferase; pac from Streptomyces alboniger; confers resistance to puromycin
   3776..3991    +  CDS            mariner\T (fragment): MOS1T_DROMA - Experimental evidence at protein level: Swiss-Prot protein existence level 1. Mediates transposition of transposon Mos1 by a 'cut and paste' mechanism. Transposases are sequence-specific nucleases and strand transferases that catalyze transposition through an ordered series of events: sequence-specific binding of transposase to the terminal inverted repeats (IR) present at each end of the transposon, pairing of the transposon IRs in a paired-end complex (PEC), cleavage of one or both DNA strands at each transposon end, capture of target DNA, and strand transfer to insert the tran
   4103..4220    +  CDS            lacZα (fragment): LacZα fragment of β-galactosidase; lacZ fragment
   4226..4325    -  misc_feature   bom (fragment): basis of mobility region from pBR322
   4427..4462    -  CDS            rop (fragment): Rop protein, which maintains plasmids at low copy number; rop
   4557..4661    +  promoter       AmpR promoter: bla
   4662..5522    +  CDS            AmpR: β-lactamase; bla; confers resistance to ampicillin, carbenicillin, and related antibiotics
   5693..6281    +  rep_origin     ori: high-copy-number ColE1/pMB1/pBR322/pUC origin of replication
