[The description below was written by a language model from this plasmid's Addgene catalogue record and pLannotate feature annotations shown in this document.]
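Description:
pCFJ908 is a Gateway destination vector built on the Invitrogen pDESTR4-R3 backbone and designed for transposon-mediated transgene insertion in Caenorhabditis elegans. It carries a high-copy ColE1/pUC-type origin and an ampicillin resistance gene (bla) on the backbone. The Gateway cassette adds a chloramphenicol acetyltransferase gene and the ccdB gyrase toxin, with a partial ccdA fragment alongside. Because ccdB is lethal to ordinary E. coli, the empty vector is maintained in the ccdB-tolerant strain DB3.1 under combined chloramphenicol and ampicillin selection.

The payload lies between two short fragments of the Drosophila mariner Mos1 element, annotated as partial matches to the transposase coding sequence. These correspond to the "minimal Mos1" of the catalogue entry: only the transposon ends are retained, so the transposase has to be provided from another source. Inside these ends sit two modules. The first is the [4-3] Gateway cassette, bounded by attR-type sites (annotated as attR1/attB4 on one side and attR3 on the other). In an LR reaction these sites exchange the ccdB/CmR counterselection block for entry-clone inserts. The second is a puromycin N-acetyltransferase gene, detected as three fragments. The gaps between them, one of which matches a synthetic intron of the kind used in worm-optimised GFP, suggest an intron-containing coding sequence adapted for nematode expression. The promoter and 3′ UTR driving PuroR are not annotated in the record.

After recombination, the user's transgene and the puromycin marker together form a single mobilisable Mos1 cargo. According to the associated publication title, this modified transposon is used for random and targeted transgene insertion in C. elegans, and puromycin resistance presumably serves to select animals carrying the transgene.
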