Addgene plasmid #44474: pCFJ908
Depositing lab: Erik Jorgensen. Depositing organization: University of Utah. Publication: Random and targeted transgene insertion in Caenorhabditis elegans using a modified Mos1 transposon. Frokjaer-Jensen C, Davis MW, Sarov M, Taylor J, Flibotte S, LaBella M, Pozniakovsky A, Moerman DG, Jorgensen EM. Nat Methods. 2014 May;11(5):529-34. doi: 10.1038/nmeth.2889. Epub 2014 Mar 16. PubMed 24820376.
Backbone
  Vector backbone: pDESTR4-R3
  Backbone manufacturer: Invitrogen
  Backbone size w/o insert (bp): 4070
  Vector type: Gateway Destination vector
Growth in bacteria
  Bacterial resistance: Chloramphenicol and Ampicillin, 25 & 100 μg/mL
  Growth temperature: 37°C
  Growth strain: DB3.1
  Copy number: High Copy
Gene/Insert
  Gene/Insert name: Minimal Mos1, PuroR, [4-3] Gateway
  Species: D. melanogaster (fly), C. elegans (nematode); Bacterial
  Insert size (bp): 2348
  Cloning method: Gateway Cloning
  Sequencing primers: 5′ M13rev; 3′ M13-fwd20
Terms and licenses: Academic/Nonprofit Terms; Industry Terms: Not Available to Industry
How to cite: pCFJ908 was a gift from Erik Jorgensen (Addgene plasmid # 44474 ; http://n2t.net/addgene:44474 ; RRID:Addgene_44474)
