>Addgene plasmid #44474 | pCFJ908 | addgene partial sequence | sequence record 63145 | puro-F 5'-GCAACCTCCCTTCTACGAGC-3'
CCGAAGGACCGCGCACCTGGTGCATGACCCGCAAGCCCGGTGCCTGATGAGCTAGCCGGCCATACAAGTA
ATCCGGATGATCGACGCCAACGTCGTTGAATTTTCAAATTTTAAATACTGAATATTTGTTTTTTTTCCTA
TTATTTATTTATTCTCTTTGTGTTTTTTTTCTTGCTTTCTAAAAAATTAATTCAATCCAAATCTAAACAT
TTTTTTTTCTCTTTCCGTCTCCCAATTCGTATTCCGCTCCTCTCATCTGAACACAATGTGCAAGTTTATT
TATCTTCTCGCTTTCATTTCATTAGGACGTGGGGGGAATTGGTGGAAGGGGGAAACACACAAAAGGATGA
TGGAAATGAAATAAGGACACACAATATGCAACAACATTCAATTCAGAAATATGGAGGAAGGTTTAAAAGA
AAACATAAAAATATATAGAGGAGGAAGGAAAGGTGCCGGATCTGCGGCTTACTCACCAGACCTGGCCCCA
TCCGATTACCACCTATTCGCTTCGATGGGACACGCACTCGCTGAGCAGCGCTTCGATTCTTACGAAAGTG
TGAAAAAATGGCTCGATGAATGGTTCGCCGCAAAAGACGATGAGTTCTACTGGCGTGGAATCCACAAATT
GCCCGAGAGATGGGAAAAATGTGTAGCTAGCGACGGCAAATACTTTGAATAAATGATTTTTTCTTTTTCC
ACAAAATTTAACGTGTTTTTTGATTTAAAAAAAACGACATTTCATACTTGTACACCTGATATCTAGATAC
CTAGGTGAGCTCTGGTACCCCCCTGGCGTTACCCAACTTAATCGCCTTGCAGCACATCCCCCTTTCGCC
