>Addgene plasmid #44474 | pCFJ908 | addgene partial sequence | sequence record 63836 | Mos1minpro-R
AAAGACGATGAGTTCTACTGGCGTGGAATCCACAAATTGCCCGAGAGATGGGAAAAATGTGTAGCTAGCG
ACGGCAAATACTTTGAATAAATGATTTTTTCTTTTTCCACAAAATTTAACGTGTTTTTTGATTTAAAAAA
AACGACATTTCATACTTGTACACCTGATATCTAGATACCTAGGTGAGCTCTGGTACCCCCCTGGCGTTAC
CCAACTTAATCGCCTTGCAGCACATCCCCCTTTCGCCAGCTGGCGTAATAGCGAAGAGGCCCGCACCGAT
CGCCCTTCCCAACAGTTGCGCAGCCTGAATGGCGAATGGCGCCTGATGCGGTATTTTCTCCTTACGCATC
TGTGCGGTATTTCACACCGCATATGGTGCACTCTCAGTGCAATCTGCTCTGATGCCGCATAGTTAAGCCA
GCCCCGACACCCGCCAACACCCGCTGACGCGCCCTGACGGGCTTGTCTGCTCCCGGCATCCGCTTACAGA
CAAGCTGTGACCGTCTCCGGGAGCTGCATGTGTCAGAGGTTTTCACCGTCATCACCGAAACGCGCGAGAC
GAAAGGGCCTCGTGATACGCCTATTTTTATAGGTTAATGTCATGATAATAATGGTTTCTTAGACGTCAGG
TGGCACTTTTCGGGGAAATGTGCGCGGAACCCCTATTTGTTTATTTTTCTAAATACATTCAAATATGTAT
CCGCTCATGAGACAATAACCCTGATAAATGCTTCAATAATATTGAAAAAGGAAGAGTATGAGTATTCAAC
ATTTCCGTGTCGCCCTTATTCCCTTTTTTGCGGCATTTTGCCTTCCTGTTTTTGCTCACCCAGAAACGCT
GGTGAAA
