>Addgene plasmid #44474 | pCFJ908 | addgene partial sequence | sequence record 64578 | M13rev
TTGAACGAGAAACGTAAAATGATATAAATATCAATATATTAAATTAGATTTTGCATAAAAAACAGACTAC
ATAATACTGTAAAACACAACATATCCAGTCACTATGGTCGACCTGCAGACTGGCTGTGTATAAGGGAGCC
TGACATTTATATTCCCCAGAACATCAGGTTAATGGCGTTTTTGATGTCATTTTCGCGGTGGCTGAGATCA
GCCACTTCTTCCCCGATAACGGAGACCGGCACACTGGCCATATCGGTGGTCATCATGCGCCAGCTTTCAT
CCCCGATATGCACCACCGGGTAAAGTTCACGGGGGACTTTATCTGACAGCAGACGTGCACTGGCCAGGGG
GATCACCATCCGTCGCCCGGGCGTGTCAATAATATCACTCTGTACATCCACAAACAGACGATAACGGCTC
TCTCTTTTATAGGTGTAAACCTTAAACTGCATTTCACCAGCCCCTGTTCTCGTCGGCAAAAGAGCCGTTC
ATTTCAATAAACCGGGCGACCTCAGCCATCCCTTCCTGATTTTCCGCTTTCCAGCGTTCGGCACGCAGAC
GACGGGCTTCATTCTGCATGGTTGTGCTTACCGAACCGGAGATATTGACATCATATATGCCTTGAGCAAC
TGATAGCTGTCGCTGTCAACTGTCACTGTAATACGCTGCTTCATAGCATACCTCTTTTTGACATACTTCG
GGTATACATATCAGTATATATTCTTATACCGCAAAAATCAGCGCGCAAATACGCATACTGTTATCTGGCT
TTTAGTAAGCCGGATCCTCTAGATTACGCCCCGCCTGCCACTCATCGCAGTACTGTTGTAATTCATTAAG
CATTCTG
